Addgene plasmid #105568: LEP-shTADA1.1580
Purpose: retrovirally express TADA1 shRNA with puro resistance and GFP marker
Depositing lab: Christopher Vakoc. Depositing organization: Cold Spring Harbor Laboratory. Publication: A TFIID-SAGA Perturbation that Targets MYB and Suppresses Acute Myeloid Leukemia. Xu Y, Milazzo JP, Somerville TDD, Tarumoto Y, Huang YH, Ostrander EL, Wilkinson JE, Challen GA, Vakoc CR. Cancer Cell. 2018 Jan 8;33(1):13-28.e8. doi: 10.1016/j.ccell.2017.12.002. PubMed 29316427.
Backbone
  Vector backbone: LEP (MSCV-LTR-mirE-shRNA-PGK-puro-IRES-GFP)
  Vector type: Mammalian Expression, Retroviral, RNAi
  Selectable markers: Puromycin
Growth in bacteria
  Bacterial resistance: Ampicillin, 100 μg/mL
  Growth temperature: 37°C
  Growth strain: NEB Stable
  Copy number: Unknown
Gene/Insert
  Gene/Insert name: TADA1 shRNA
  gRNA/shRNA sequence: TGCTGTTGACAGTGAGCGACACTGTGTGTTCAGTGATGTATAGTGAAGCCACAGATGTATACATCACTGAACACACAGTGGTGCCTACTGCCTCGGA
  Species: M. musculus (mouse)
  Promoter: MSCV-LTR
  Cloning method: Restriction Enzyme; 5′ cloning site XhoI (unknown if destroyed); 3′ cloning site EcoRI (unknown if destroyed)
  Sequencing primers: 5′ TGT TTG AAT GAG GCT TCA GTA C
Terms and licenses: Academic/Nonprofit Terms; Industry Terms: Not Available to Industry
How to cite: LEP-shTADA1.1580 was a gift from Christopher Vakoc (Addgene plasmid # 105568 ; http://n2t.net/addgene:105568 ; RRID:Addgene_105568)
