[The description below was written by a language model from this plasmid's Addgene catalogue record and pLannotate feature annotations shown in this document.]
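Description:
LEP-shTADA1.1580 is a gammaretroviral RNAi vector built on the LEP backbone (MSCV-LTR-mirE-shRNA-PGK-puro-IRES-GFP) for stable knockdown of mouse TADA1 in mammalian cells. The 7,979-nt plasmid is maintained in E. coli through a high-copy ColE1/pUC-type origin and an ampicillin resistance gene. The remaining bacterial annotations (lac promoter/operator and fragments of lacI, lacZα, rop, bom and TcR) are backbone remnants with no evident functional role. The viral portion is flanked by murine embryonic stem cell virus 5′ and 3′ LTRs and includes the Ψ packaging signal with an adjoining truncated gag segment lacking its start codon. These elements allow the transcribed genome to be packaged into retroviral particles when the viral proteins are supplied in trans, since the plasmid itself carries only a small env fragment.

The shRNA was cloned between XhoI and EcoRI sites into a microRNA-style scaffold. The feature table annotates only the 3′ miR-30a flanking sequence, while the catalogue describes the context as mirE, an optimized miR-30-based design. Transcription of this cassette is driven by the 5′ LTR, so the hairpin is produced as a Pol II transcript and processed through the endogenous microRNA pathway. Downstream, a mouse PGK promoter drives a bicistronic message encoding puromycin N-acetyltransferase followed by an EMCV IRES and EGFP. This lets transduced cells be selected with puromycin and tracked or sorted by green fluorescence. The associated publication concerns TFIID-SAGA perturbation, MYB and acute myeloid leukemia, which is consistent with using the construct to test the consequences of depleting TADA1 in that setting.
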