Features (pLannotate 1.2.2; 22 found; start..end, strand, type, name):
    579..920     +  misc_feature   MESV Ψ: packaging signal of murine embryonic stem cell virus
    987..1403    +  CDS            gag (truncated): truncated Moloney murine leukemia virus (MMLV) gag gene lacking the start codon
   1634..1760    +  ncRNA          3' miR-30a: sequence downstream of the 71-nt precursor of the human miR-30a microRNA (Zeng et al., 2002) miRNA
   1790..2289    +  promoter       PGK promoter: mouse phosphoglycerate kinase 1 promoter
   2310..2909    +  CDS            PuroR: puromycin N-acetyltransferase; pac from Streptomyces alboniger; confers resistance to puromycin
   3075..3537    +  misc_feature   IRES: internal ribosome entry site (IRES) of the encephalomyocarditis virus (EMCV)
   3551..4270    +  CDS            EGFP: the original enhanced GFP (Yang et al., 1996) mammalian codon-optimized
   4287..4313    +  misc_feature   MCS (fragment): pBluescript multiple cloning site
   4372..4886    +  LTR            3' LTR: 3' long terminal repeat from murine embryonic stem cell virus
   5048..5064    -  protein_bind   lac operator: The lac repressor binds to the lac operator to inhibit transcription in E. coli. This inhibition can be relieved by adding lactose or isopropyl-β-D-thiogalactopyranoside (IPTG). lac repressor encoded by lacI
   5072..5102    -  promoter       lac promoter: promoter for the E. coli lac operon
   5117..5138    -  protein_bind   CAP binding site: CAP binding activates transcription in the presence of cAMP. E. coli catabolite activator protein
   5151..5243    -  CDS            lacI (fragment): lac repressor; lacI; The lac repressor binds to the lac operator to inhibit transcription in E. coli. This inhibition can be relieved by adding lactose or isopropyl-β-D-thiogalactopyranoside (IPTG).
   5426..6014    -  rep_origin     ori: high-copy-number ColE1/pMB1/pBR322/pUC origin of replication
   6185..7045    -  CDS            AmpR: β-lactamase; bla; confers resistance to ampicillin, carbenicillin, and related antibiotics
   7046..7150    -  promoter       AmpR promoter: bla
   7245..7280    +  CDS            rop (fragment): Rop protein, which maintains plasmids at low copy number; rop
   7382..7481    +  misc_feature   bom (fragment): basis of mobility region from pBR322
   7487..7636    -  CDS            lacZα (fragment): LacZα fragment of β-galactosidase; lacZ fragment
   7636..7837    -  CDS            TcR (fragment): tetracycline efflux protein; tet; confers resistance to tetracycline
   7838..7936    +  CDS            env (fragment): murine leukemia virus gPr80 envelope polyprotein precursor; env; proteolytically cleaved into gp70SU and p15TM subunits
   7978..515     +  LTR            5' LTR (across the origin): 5' long terminal repeat from murine embryonic stem cell virus
>Addgene plasmid #105568 | LEP-shTADA1.1580 | depositor full sequence | sequence record 204162 | LEP-shTADA1.1580 sequence 7979 bps
TGAAAGACCCCACCTGTAGGTTTGGCAAGCTAGCTTAAGTAACGCCATTTTGCAAGGCATGGAAAATACA
TAACTGAGAATAGAGAAGTTCAGATCAAGGTTAGGAACAGAGAGACAGCAGAATATGGGCCAAACAGGAT
ATCTGTGGTAAGCAGTTCCTGCCCCGGCTCAGGGCCAAGAACAGATGGTCCCCAGATGCGGTCCCGCCCT
CAGCAGTTTCTAGAGAACCATCAGATGTTTCCAGGGTGCCCCAAGGACCTGAAATGACCCTGTGCCTTAT
TTGAACTAACCAATCAGTTCGCTTCTCGCTTCTGTTCGCGCGCTTCTGCTCCCCGAGCTCAATAAAAGAG
CCCACAACCCCTCACTCGGCGCGCCAGTCCTCCGATAGACTGCGTCGCCCGGGTACCCGTATTCCCAATA
AAGCCTCTTGCTGTTTGCATCCGAATCGTGGACTCGCTGATCCTTGGGAGGGTCTCCTCAGATTGATTGA
CTGCCCACCTCGGGGGTCTTTCATTTGGAGGTTCCACCGAGATTTGGAGACCCCTGCCCAGGGACCACCG
ACCCCCCCGCCGGGAGGTAAGCTGGCCAGCGGTCGTTTCGTGTCTGTCTCTGTCTTTGTGCGTGTTTGTG
CCGGCATCTAATGTTTGCGCCTGCGTCTGTACTAGTTAGCTAACTAGCTCTGTATCTGGCGGACCCGTGG
TGGAACTGACGAGTTCTGAACACCCGGCCGCAACCCTGGGAGACGTCCCAGGGACTTTGGGGGCCGTTTT
TGTGGCCCGACCTGAGGAAGGGAGTCGATGTGGAATCCGACCCCGTCAGGATATGTGGTTCTGGTAGGAG
ACGAGAACCTAAAACAGTTCCCGCCTCCGTCTGAATTTTTGCTTTCGGTTTGGAACCGAAGCCGCGCGTC
TTGTCTGCTGCAGCGCTGCAGCATCGTTCTGTGTTGTCTCTGTCTGACTGTGTTTCTGTATTTGTCTGAA
AATTAGGGCCAGACTGTTACCACTCCCTTAAGTTTGACCTTAGGTCACTGGAAAGATGTCGAGCGGATCG
CTCACAACCAGTCGGTAGATGTCAAGAAGAGACGTTGGGTTACCTTCTGCTCTGCAGAATGGCCAACCTT
TAACGTCGGATGGCCGCGAGACGGCACCTTTAACCGAGACCTCATCACCCAGGTTAAGATCAAGGTCTTT
TCACCTGGCCCGCATGGACACCCAGACCAGGTCCCCTACATCGTGACCTGGGAAGCCTTGGCTTTTGACC
CCCCTCCCTGGGTCAAGCCCTTTGTACACCCTAAGCCTCCGCCTCCTCTTCCTCCATCCGCCCCGTCTCT
CCCCCTTGAACCTCCTCGTTCGACCCCGCCTCGATCCTCCCTTTATCCAGCCCTCACTCCTTCTCTAGGC
GCCGGAATTAGATCTCTCGACTAGGGATAACAGGGTAATTGTTTGAATGAGGCTTCAGTACTTTACAGAA
TCGTTGCCTGCACATCTTGGAAACACTTGCTGGGATTACTTCGACTTCTTAACCCAACAGAAGGCTCGAG
AAGGTATATTGCTGTTGACAGTGAGCGACACTGTGTGTTCAGTGATGTATAGTGAAGCCACAGATGTATA
CATCACTGAACACACAGTGGTGCCTACTGCCTCGGACTTCAAGGGGCTAGAATTCGAGCAATTATCTTGT
TTACTAAAACTGAATACCTTGCTATCTCTTTGATACATTTTTACAAAGCTGAATTAAAATGGTATAAATT
AAATCACTTTTTTCAATTGACGCGTGATCTAATTCTACCGGGTAGGGGAGGCGCTTTTCCCAAGGCAGTC
TGGAGCATGCGCTTTAGCAGCCCCGCTGGGCACTTGGCGCTACACAAGTGGCCTCTGGCCTCGCACACAT
TCCACATCCACCGGTAGGCGCCAACCGGCTCCGTTCTTTGGTGGCCCCTTCGCGCCACCTTCTACTCCTC
CCCTAGTCAGGAAGTTCCCCCCCGCCCCGCAGCTCGCGTCGTGCAGGACGTGACAAATGGAAGTAGCACG
TCTCACTAGTCTCGTGCAGATGGACAGCACCGCTGAGCAATGGAAGCGGGTAGGCCTTTGGGGCAGCGGC
CAATAGCAGCTTTGCTCCTTCGCTTTCTGGGCTCAGAGGCTGGGAAGGGGTGGGTCCGGGGGCGGGCTCA
GGGGCGGGCTCAGGGGCGGGGCGGGCGCCCGAAGGTCCTCCGGAGGCCCGGCATTCTGCACGCTTCAAAA
GCGCACGTCTGCCGCGCTGTTCTCCTCTTCCTCATCTCCGGGCCTTTCGACCTGCAGCCCAAGCTTACCA
TGACCGAGTACAAGCCCACGGTGCGCCTCGCCACCCGCGACGACGTCCCCAGGGCCGTACGCACCCTCGC
CGCCGCGTTCGCCGACTACCCCGCCACGCGCCACACCGTCGATCCGGACCGCCACATCGAGCGGGTCACC
GAGCTGCAAGAACTCTTCCTCACGCGCGTCGGGCTCGACATCGGCAAGGTGTGGGTCGCGGACGACGGCG
CCGCGGTGGCGGTCTGGACCACGCCGGAGAGCGTCGAAGCGGGGGCGGTGTTCGCCGAGATCGGCCCGCG
CATGGCCGAGTTGAGCGGTTCCCGGCTGGCCGCGCAGCAACAGATGGAAGGCCTCCTGGCGCCGCACCGG
CCCAAGGAGCCCGCGTGGTTCCTGGCCACCGTCGGCGTCTCGCCCGACCACCAGGGCAAGGGTCTGGGCA
GCGCCGTCGTGCTCCCCGGAGTGGAGGCGGCCGAGCGCGCCGGGGTGCCCGCCTTCCTGGAGACCTCCGC
GCCCCGCAACCTCCCCTTCTACGAGCGGCTCGGCTTCACCGTCACCGCCGACGTCGAGGTGCCCGAAGGA
CCGCGCACCTGGTGCATGACCCGCAAGCCCGGTGCCTGACGCCCGCCCCACGACCCGCAGCGCCCGACCG
AAAGGAGCGCACGACCCCATGCATCCAATTCCGCCCCCCCCCCCTAACGTTACTGGCCGAAGCCGCTTGG
AATAAGGCCGGTGTGCGTTTGTCTATATGTTATTTTCCACCATATTGCCGTCTTTTGGCAATGTGAGGGC
CCGGAAACCTGGCCCTGTCTTCTTGACGAGCATTCCTAGGGGTCTTTCCCCTCTCGCCAAAGGAATGCAA
GGTCTGTTGAATGTCGTGAAGGAAGCAGTTCCTCTGGAAGCTTCTTGAAGACAAACAACGTCTGTAGCGA
CCCTTTGCAGGCAGCGGAACCCCCCACCTGGCGACAGGTGCCTCTGCGGCCAAAAGCCACGTGTATAAGA
TACACCTGCAAAGGCGGCACAACCCCAGTGCCACGTTGTGAGTTGGATAGTTGTGGAAAGAGTCAAATGG
CTCTCCTCAAGCGTATTCAACAAGGGGCTGAAGGATGCCCAGAAGGTACCCCATTGTATGGGATCTGATC
TGGGGCCTCGGTGCACATGCTTTACATGTGTTTAGTCGAGGTTAAAAAAACGTCTAGGCCCCCCGAACCA
CGGGGACGTGGTTTTCCTTTGAAAAACACGATGATAATATGGCCACAACCATGGTGAGCAAGGGCGAGGA
GCTGTTCACCGGGGTGGTGCCCATCCTGGTCGAGCTGGACGGCGACGTAAACGGCCACAAGTTCAGCGTG
TCTGGCGAGGGCGAGGGCGATGCCACCTACGGCAAGCTGACCCTGAAGTTCATCTGCACCACCGGCAAGC
TGCCCGTGCCCTGGCCCACCCTCGTGACCACCCTGACCTACGGCGTGCAGTGCTTCAGCCGCTACCCCGA
CCACATGAAGCAGCACGACTTCTTCAAGTCCGCCATGCCCGAAGGCTACGTCCAGGAGCGCACCATCTTC
TTCAAGGACGACGGCAACTACAAGACCCGCGCCGAGGTGAAGTTCGAGGGCGACACCCTGGTGAACCGCA
TCGAGCTGAAGGGCATCGACTTCAAGGAGGACGGCAACATCCTGGGGCACAAGCTGGAGTACAACTACAA
CAGCCACAACGTCTATATCATGGCCGACAAGCAGAAGAACGGCATCAAGGCGAACTTCAAGATCCGCCAC
AACATCGAGGACGGCAGCGTGCAGCTCGCCGACCACTACCAGCAGAACACCCCCATCGGCGACGGCCCCG
TGCTGCTGCCCGACAACCACTACCTGAGCACCCAGTCCGCCCTGAGCAAAGACCCCAACGAGAAGCGCGA
TCACATGGTCCTGCTGGAGTTCGTGACCGCCGCCGGGATCACTCTCGGCATGGACGAGCTGTACAAGTAA
TGAATTAATTAAGAATTATCAAGCTTATCGATACCGTCGACCTGCAGCCAAGCTTATCGATAAAATAAAA
GATTTTATTTAGTCTCCAGAAAAAGGGGGGAATGAAAGACCCCACCTGTAGGTTTGGCAAGCTAGCTTAA
GTAACGCCATTTTGCAAGGCATGGAAAATACATAACTGAGAATAGAGAAGTTCAGATCAAGGTTAGGAAC
AGAGAGACAGCAGAATATGGGCCAAACAGGATATCTGTGGTAAGCAGTTCCTGCCCCGGCTCAGGGCCAA
GAACAGATGGTCCCCAGATGCGGTCCCGCCCTCAGCAGTTTCTAGAGAACCATCAGATGTTTCCAGGGTG
CCCCAAGGACCTGAAATGACCCTGTGCCTTATTTGAACTAACCAATCAGTTCGCTTCTCGCTTCTGTTCG
CGCGCTTCTGCTCCCCGAGCTCAATAAAAGAGCCCACAACCCCTCACTCGGCGCGCCAGTCCTCCGATAG
ACTGCGTCGCCCGGGTACCCGTGTATCCAATAAACCCTCTTGCAGTTGCATCCGACTTGTGGTCTCGCTG
TTCCTTGGGAGGGTCTCCTCTGAGTGATTGACTACCCGTCAGCGGGGGTCTTTCATGGGTAACAGTTTCT
TGAAGTTGGAGAACAACATTCTGAGGGTAGGAGTCGAATATTAAGTAATCCTGACTCAATTAGCCACTGT
TTTGAATCCACATACTCCAATACTCCTGAAATAGTTCATTATGGACAGCGCAGAAAGAGCTGGGGAGAAT
TGTGAAATTGTTATCCGCTCACAATTCCACACAACATACGAGCCGGAAGCATAAAGTGTAAAGCCTGGGG
TGCCTAATGAGTGAGCTAACTCACATTAATTGCGTTGCGCTCACTGCCCGCTTTCCAGTCGGGAAACCTG
TCGTGCCAGCTGCATTAATGAATCGGCCAACGCGCGGGGAGAGGCGGTTTGCGTATTGGGCGCTCTTCCG
CTTCCTCGCTCACTGACTCGCTGCGCTCGGTCGTTCGGCTGCGGCGAGCGGTATCAGCTCACTCAAAGGC
GGTAATACGGTTATCCACAGAATCAGGGGATAACGCAGGAAAGAACATGTGAGCAAAAGGCCAGCAAAAG
GCCAGGAACCGTAAAAAGGCCGCGTTGCTGGCGTTTTTCCATAGGCTCCGCCCCCCTGACGAGCATCACA
AAAATCGACGCTCAAGTCAGAGGTGGCGAAACCCGACAGGACTATAAAGATACCAGGCGTTTCCCCCTGG
AAGCTCCCTCGTGCGCTCTCCTGTTCCGACCCTGCCGCTTACCGGATACCTGTCCGCCTTTCTCCCTTCG
GGAAGCGTGGCGCTTTCTCATAGCTCACGCTGTAGGTATCTCAGTTCGGTGTAGGTCGTTCGCTCCAAGC
TGGGCTGTGTGCACGAACCCCCCGTTCAGCCCGACCGCTGCGCCTTATCCGGTAACTATCGTCTTGAGTC
CAACCCGGTAAGACACGACTTATCGCCACTGGCAGCAGCCACTGGTAACAGGATTAGCAGAGCGAGGTAT
GTAGGCGGTGCTACAGAGTTCTTGAAGTGGTGGCCTAACTACGGCTACACTAGAAGAACAGTATTTGGTA
TCTGCGCTCTGCTGAAGCCAGTTACCTTCGGAAAAAGAGTTGGTAGCTCTTGATCCGGCAAACAAACCAC
CGCTGGTAGCGGTGGTTTTTTTGTTTGCAAGCAGCAGATTACGCGCAGAAAAAAAGGATCTCAAGAAGAT
CCTTTGATCTTTTCTACGGGGTCTGACGCTCAGTGGAACGAAAACTCACGTTAAGGGATTTTGGTCATGA
GATTATCAAAAAGGATCTTCACCTAGATCCTTTTAAATTAAAAATGAAGTTTTAAATCAATCTAAAGTAT
ATATGAGTAAACTTGGTCTGACAGTTACCAATGCTTAATCAGTGAGGCACCTATCTCAGCGATCTGTCTA
TTTCGTTCATCCATAGTTGCCTGACTCCCCGTCGTGTAGATAACTACGATACGGGAGGGCTTACCATCTG
GCCCCAGTGCTGCAATGATACCGCGAGACCCACGCTCACCGGCTCCAGATTTATCAGCAATAAACCAGCC
AGCCGGAAGGGCCGAGCGCAGAAGTGGTCCTGCAACTTTATCCGCCTCCATCCAGTCTATTAATTGTTGC
CGGGAAGCTAGAGTAAGTAGTTCGCCAGTTAATAGTTTGCGCAACGTTGTTGCCATTGCTACAGGCATCG
TGGTGTCACGCTCGTCGTTTGGTATGGCTTCATTCAGCTCCGGTTCCCAACGATCAAGGCGAGTTACATG
ATCCCCCATGTTGTGCAAAAAAGCGGTTAGCTCCTTCGGTCCTCCGATCGTTGTCAGAAGTAAGTTGGCC
GCAGTGTTATCACTCATGGTTATGGCAGCACTGCATAATTCTCTTACTGTCATGCCATCCGTAAGATGCT
TTTCTGTGACTGGTGAGTACTCAACCAAGTCATTCTGAGAATAGTGTATGCGGCGACCGAGTTGCTCTTG
CCCGGCGTCAATACGGGATAATACCGCGCCACATAGCAGAACTTTAAAAGTGCTCATCATTGGAAAACGT
TCTTCGGGGCGAAAACTCTCAAGGATCTTACCGCTGTTGAGATCCAGTTCGATGTAACCCACTCGTGCAC
CCAACTGATCTTCAGCATCTTTTACTTTCACCAGCGTTTCTGGGTGAGCAAAAACAGGAAGGCAAAATGC
CGCAAAAAAGGGAATAAGGGCGACACGGAAATGTTGAATACTCATACTCTTCCTTTTTCAATATTATTGA
AGCATTTATCAGGGTTATTGTCTCATGAGCGGATACATATTTGAATGTATTTAGAAAAATAAACAAATAG
GGGTTCCGCGCACATTTCCCCGAAAAGTGCCACCTGACGTCTAAGAAACCATTATTATCATGACATTAAC
CTATAAAAATAGGCGTATCACGAGGCCCTTTCGTCTCGCGCGTTTCGGTGATGACGGTGAAAACCTCTGA
CACATGCAGCTCCCGGAGACGGTCACAGCTTGTCTGTAAGCGGATGCCGGGAGCAGACAAGCCCGTCAGG
GCGCGTCAGCGGGTGTTGGCGGGTGTCGGGGCTGGCTTAACTATGCGGCATCAGAGCAGATTGTACTGAG
AGTGCACCATATGCGGTGTGAAATACCGCACAGATGCGTAAGGAGAAAATACCGCATCAGGCGCCATTCG
CCATTCAGGCTGCGCAACTGTTGGGAAGGGCGATCGGTGCGGGCCTCTTCGCTATTACGCCAGCTGGCGA
AAGGGGGATGTGCTGCAAGGCGATTAAGTTGGGTAACGCCAGGGTTTTCCCAGTCACGACGTTGTAAAAC
GACGGCGCAAGGAATGGTGCATGCAAGGAGATGGCGCCCAACAGTCCCCCGGCCACGGGGCCTGCCACCA
TACCCACGCCGAAACAAGCGCTCATGAGCCCGAAGTGGCGAGCCCGATCTTCCCCATCGGTGATGTCGGC
GATATAGGCGCCAGCAACCGCACCTGTGGCGCCGGTGATGCCGGCCACGATGCGTCCGGCGTAGAGGCGA
TTAGTCCAATTTGTTAAAGACAGGATATCAGTGGTCCAGGCTCTAGTTTTGACTCAACAATATCACCAGC
TGAAGCCTATAGAGTACGAGCCATAGATAAAATAAAAGATTTTATTTAGTCTCCAGAAAAAGGGGGGAA
