>Addgene plasmid #105568 | LEP-shTADA1.1580 | addgene partial sequence | sequence record 204161 | Addgene Partial NGS Result
GGCTCAGGGGCGGGGCGGGCGCCCGAAGGTCCTCCGGAGGCCCGGCATTCTGCACGCTTCAAAAGCGCAC
GTCTGCCGCGCTGTTCTCCTCTTCCTCATCTCCGGGCCTTTCGACCTGCAGCCCAAGCTTACCATGACCG
AGTACAAGCCCACGGTGCGCCTCGCCACCCGCGACGACGTCCCCAGGGCCGTACGCACCCTCGCCGCCGC
GTTCGCCGACTACCCCGCCACGCGCCACACCGTCGATCCGGACCGCCACATCGAGCGGGTCACCGAGCTG
CAAGAACTCTTCCTCACGCGCGTCGGGCTCGACATCGGCAAGGTGTGGGTCGCGGACGACGGCGCCGCGG
TGGCGGTCTGGACCACGCCGGAGAGCGTCGAAGCGGGGGCGGTGTTCGCCGAGATCGGCCCGCGCATGGC
CGAGTTGAGCGGTTCCCGGCTGGCCGCGCAGCAACAGATGGAAGGCCTCCTGGCGCCGCACCGGCCCAAG
GAGCCCGCGTGGTTCCTGGCCACCGTCGGCGTCTCGCCCGACCACCAGGGCAAGGGTCTGGGCAGCGCCG
TCGTGCTCCCCGGAGTGGAGGCGGCCGAGCGCGCCGGGGTGCCCGCCTTCCTGGAGACCTCCGCGCCCCG
CAACCTCCCCTTCTACGAGCGGCTCGGCTTCACCGTCACCGCCGACGTCGAGGTGCCCGAAGGACCGCGC
ACCTGGTGCATGACCCGCAAGCCCGGTGCCTGACGCCCGCCCCACGACCCGCAGCGCCCGACCGAAAGGA
GCGCACGACCCCATGCATCCAATTCCGCCCCCCCCCCCTAACGTTACTGGCCGAAGCCGCTTGGAATAAG
GCCGGTGTGCGTTTGTCTATATGTTATTTTCCACCATATTGCCGTCTTTTGGCAATGTGAGGGCCCGGAA
ACCTGGCCCTGTCTTCTTGACGAGCATTCCTAGGGGTCTTTCCCCTCTCGCCAAAGGAATGCAAGGTCTG
TTGAATGTCGTGAAGGAAGCAGTTCCTCTGGAAGCTTCTTGAAGACAAACAACGTCTGTAGCGACCCTTT
GCAGGCAGCGGAACCCCCCACCTGGCGACAGGTGCCTCTGCGGCCAAAAGCCACGTGTATAAGATACACC
TGCAAAGGCGGCACAACCCCAGTGCCACGTTGTGAGTTGGATAGTTGTGGAAAGAGTCAAATGGCTCTCC
TCAAGCGTATTCAACAAGGGGCTGAAGGATGCCCAGAAGGTACCCCATTGTATGGGATCTGATCTGGGGC
CTCGGTGCACATGCTTTACATGTGTTTAGTCGAGGTTAAAAAAACGTCTAGGCCCCCCGAACCACGGGGA
CGTGGTTTTCCTTTGAAAAACACGATGATAATATGGCCACAACCATGGTGAGCAAGGGCGAGGAGCTGTT
CACCGGGGTGGTGCCCATCCTGGTCGAGCTGGACGGCGACGTAAACGGCCACAAGTTCAGCGTGTCTGGC
GAGGGCGAGGGCGATGCCACCTACGGCAAGCTGACCCTGAAGTTCATCTGCACCACCGGCAAGCTGCCCG
TGCCCTGGCCCACCCTCGTGACCACCCTGACCTACGGCGTGCAGTGCTTCAGCCGCTACCCCGACCACAT
GAAGCAGCACGACTTCTTCAAGTCCGCCATGCCCGAAGGCTACGTCCAGGAGCGCACCATCTTCTTCAAG
GACGACGGCAACTACAAGACCCGCGCCGAGGTGAAGTTCGAGGGCGACACCCTGGTGAACCGCATCGAGC
TGAAGGGCATCGACTTCAAGGAGGACGGCAACATCCTGGGGCACAAGCTGGAGTACAACTACAACAGCCA
CAACGTCTATATCATGGCCGACAAGCAGAAGAACGGCATCAAGGCGAACTTCAAGATCCGCCACAACATC
GAGGACGGCAGCGTGCAGCTCGCCGACCACTACCAGCAGAACACCCCCATCGGCGACGGCCCCGTGCTGC
TGCCCGACAACCACTACCTGAGCACCCAGTCCGCCCTGAGCAAAGACCCCAACGAGAAGCGCGATCACAT
GGTCCTGCTGGAGTTCGTGACCGCCGCCGGGATCACTCTCGGCATGGACGAGCTGTACAAGTAATGAATT
AATTAAGAATTATCAAGCTTATCGATACCGTCGACCTGCAGCCAAGCTTATCGATAAAATAAAAGATTTT
ATTTAGTCTCCAGAAAAAGGGGGGAATGAAAGACCCCACCTGTAGGTTTGGCAAGCTAGCTTAAGTAACG
CCATTTTGCAAGGCATGGAAAATACATAACTGAGAATAGAGAAGTTCAGATCAAGGTTAGGAACAGAGAG
ACAGCAGAATATGGGCCAAACAGGATATCTGTGGTAAGCAGTTCCTGCCCCGGCTCAGGGCCAAGAACAG
ATGGTCCCCAGATGCGGTCCCGCCCTCAGCAGTTTCTAGAGAACCATCAGATGTTTCCAGGGTGCCCCAA
GGACCTGAAATGACCCTGTGCCTTATTTGAACTAACCAATCAGTTCGCTTCTCGCTTCTGTTCGCGCGCT
TCTGCTCCCCGAGCTCAATAAAAGAGCCCACAACCCCTCACTCGGCGCGCCAGTCCTCCGATAGACTGCG
TCGCCCGGGTACCCGTGTATCCAATAAACCCTCTTGCAGTTGCATCCGACTTGTGGTCTCGCTGTTCCTT
GGGAGGGTCTCCTCTGAGTGATTGACTACCCGTCAGCGGGGGTCTTTCATGGGTAACAGTTTCTTGAAGT
TGGAGAACAACATTCTGAGGGTAGGAGTCGAATATTAAGTAATCCTGACTCAATTAGCCACTGTTTTGAA
TCCACATACTCCAATACTCCTGAAATAGTTCATTATGGACAGCGCAGAAAGAGCTGGGGAGAATTGTGAA
ATTGTTATCCGCTCACAATTCCACACAACATACGAGCCGGAAGCATAAAGTGTAAAGCCTGGGGTGCCTA
ATGAGTGAGCTAACTCACATTAATTGCGTTGCGCTCACTGCCCGCTTTCCAGTCGGGAAACCTGTCGTGC
CAGCTGCATTAATGAATCGGCCAACGCGCGGGGAGAGGCGGTTTGCGTATTGGGCGCTCTTCCGCTTCCT
CGCTCACTGACTCGCTGCGCTCGGTCGTTCGGCTGCGGCGAGCGGTATCAGCTCACTCAAAGGCGGTAAT
ACGGTTATCCACAGAATCAGGGGATAACGCAGGAAAGAACATGTGAGCAAAAGGCCAGCAAAAGGCCAGG
AACCGTAAAAAGGCCGCGTTGCTGGCGTTTTTCCATAGGCTCCGCCCCCCTGACGAGCATCACAAAAATC
GACGCTCAAGTCAGAGGTGGCGAAACCCGACAGGACTATAAAGATACCAGGCGTTTCCCCCTGGAAGCTC
CCTCGTGCGCTCTCCTGTTCCGACCCTGCCGCTTACCGGATACCTGTCCGCCTTTCTCCCTTCGGGAAGC
GTGGCGCTTTCTCATAGCTCACGCTGTAGGTATCTCAGTTCGGTGTAGGTCGTTCGCTCCAAGCTGGGCT
GTGTGCACGAACCCCCCGTTCAGCCCGACCGCTGCGCCTTATCCGGTAACTATCGTCTTGAGTCCAACCC
GGTAAGACACGACTTATCGCCACTGGCAGCAGCCACTGGTAACAGGATTAGCAGAGCGAGGTATGTAGGC
GGTGCTACAGAGTTCTTGAAGTGGTGGCCTAACTACGGCTACACTAGAAGAACAGTATTTGGTATCTGCG
CTCTGCTGAAGCCAGTTACCTTCGGAAAAAGAGTTGGTAGCTCTTGATCCGGCAAACAAACCACCGCTGG
TAGCGGTGGTTTTTTTGTTTGCAAGCAGCAGATTACGCGCAGAAAAAAAGGATCTCAAGAAGATCCTTTG
ATCTTTTCTACGGGGTCTGACGCTCAGTGGAACGAAAACTCACGTTAAGGGATTTTGGTCATGAGATTAT
CAAAAAGGATCTTCACCTAGATCCTTTTAAATTAAAAATGAAGTTTTAAATCAATCTAAAGTATATATGA
GTAAACTTGGTCTGACAGTTACCAATGCTTAATCAGTGAGGCACCTATCTCAGCGATCTGTCTATTTCGT
TCATCCATAGTTGCCTGACTCCCCGTCGTGTAGATAACTACGATACGGGAGGGCTTACCATCTGGCCCCA
GTGCTGCAATGATACCGCGAGACCCACGCTCACCGGCTCCAGATTTATCAGCAATAAACCAGCCAGCCGG
AAGGGCCGAGCGCAGAAGTGGTCCTGCAACTTTATCCGCCTCCATCCAGTCTATTAATTGTTGCCGGGAA
GCTAGAGTAAGTAGTTCGCCAGTTAATAGTTTGCGCAACGTTGTTGCCATTGCTACAGGCATCGTGGTGT
CACGCTCGTCGTTTGGTATGGCTTCATTCAGCTCCGGTTCCCAACGATCAAGGCGAGTTACATGATCCCC
CATGTTGTGCAAAAAAGCGGTTAGCTCCTTCGGTCCTCCGATCGTTGTCAGAAGTAAGTTGGCCGCAGTG
TTATCACTCATGGTTATGGCAGCACTGCATAATTCTCTTACTGTCATGCCATCCGTAAGATGCTTTTCTG
TGACTGGTGAGTACTCAACCAAGTCATTCTGAGAATAGTGTATGCGGCGACCGAGTTGCTCTTGCCCGGC
GTCAATACGGGATAATACCGCGCCACATAGCAGAACTTTAAAAGTGCTCATCATTGGAAAACGTTCTTCG
GGGCGAAAACTCTCAAGGATCTTACCGCTGTTGAGATCCAGTTCGATGTAACCCACTCGTGCACCCAACT
GATCTTCAGCATCTTTTACTTTCACCAGCGTTTCTGGGTGAGCAAAAACAGGAAGGCAAAATGCCGCAAA
AAAGGGAATAAGGGCGACACGGAAATGTTGAATACTCATACTCTTCCTTTTTCAATATTATTGAAGCATT
TATCAGGGTTATTGTCTCATGAGCGGATACATATTTGAATGTATTTAGAAAAATAAACAAATAGGGGTTC
CGCGCACATTTCCCCGAAAAGTGCCACCTGACGTCTAAGAAACCATTATTATCATGACATTAACCTATAA
AAATAGGCGTATCACGAGGCCCTTTCGTCTCGCGCGTTTCGGTGATGACGGTGAAAACCTCTGACACATG
CAGCTCCCGGAGACGGTCACAGCTTGTCTGTAAGCGGATGCCGGGAGCAGACAAGCCCGTCAGGGCGCGT
CAGCGGGTGTTGGCGGGTGTCGGGGCTGGCTTAACTATGCGGCATCAGAGCAGATTGTACTGAGAGTGCA
CCATATGCGGTGTGAAATACCGCACAGATGCGTAAGGAGAAAATACCGCATCAGGCGCCATTCGCCATTC
AGGCTGCGCAACTGTTGGGAAGGGCGATCGGTGCGGGCCTCTTCGCTATTACGCCAGCTGGCGAAAGGGG
GATGTGCTGCAAGGCGATTAAGTTGGGTAACGCCAGGGTTTTCCCAGTCACGACGTTGTAAAACGACGGC
GCAAGGAATGGTGCATGCAAGGAGATGGCGCCCAACAGTCCCCCGGCCACGGGGCCTGCCACCATACCCA
CGCCGAAACAAGCGCTCATGAGCCCGAAGTGGCGAGCCCGATCTTCCCCATCGGTGATGTCGGCGATATA
GGCGCCAGCAACCGCACCTGTGGCGCCGGTGATGCCGGCCACGATGCGTCCGGCGTAGAGGCGATTAGTC
CAATTTGTTAAAGACAGGATATCAGTGGTCCAGGCTCTAGTTTTGACTCAACAATATCACCAGCTGAAGC
CTATAGAGTACGAGCCATAGATAAAATAAAAGATTTTATTTAGTCTCCAGAAAAAGGGGGGAATGAAAGA
CCCCACCTGTAGGTTTGGCAAGCTAGCTTAAGTAACGCCATTTTGCAAGGCATGGAAAATACATAACTGA
GAATAGAGAAGTTCAGATCAAGGTTAGGAACAGAGAGACAGCAGAATATGGGCCAAACAGGATATCTGTG
GTAAGCAGTTCCTGCCCCGGCTCAGGGCCAAGAACAGATGGTCCCCAGATGCGGTCCCGCCCTCAGCAGT
TTCTAGAGAACCATCAGATGTTTCCAGGGTGCCCCAAGGACCTGAAATGACCCTGTGCCTTATTTGAACT
AACCAATCAGTTCGCTTCTCGCTTCTGTTCGCGCGCTTCTGCTCCCCGAGCTCAATAAAAGAGCCCACAA
CCCCTCACTCGGCGCGCCAGTCCTCCGATAGACTGCGTCGCCCGGGTACCCGTATTCCCAATAAAGCCTC
TTGCTGTTTGCATCCGAATCGTGGACTCGCTGATCCTTGGGAGGGTCTCCTCAGATTGATTGACTGCCCA
CCTCGGGGGTCTTTCATTTGGAGGTTCCACCGAGATTTGGAGACCCCTGCCCAGGGACCACCGACCCCCC
CGCCGGGAGGTAAGCTGGCCAGCGGTCGTTTCGTGTCTGTCTCTGTCTTTGTGCGTGTTTGTGCCGGCAT
CTAATGTTTGCGCCTGCGTCTGTACTAGTTAGCTAACTAGCTCTGTATCTGGCGGACCCGTGGTGGAACT
GACGAGTTCTGAACACCCGGCCGCAACCCTGGGAGACGTCCCAGGGACTTTGGGGGCCGTTTTTGTGGCC
CGACCTGAGGAAGGGAGTCGATGTGGAATCCGACCCCGTCAGGATATGTGGTTCTGGTAGGAGACGAGAA
CCTAAAACAGTTCCCGCCTCCGTCTGAATTTTTGCTTTCGGTTTGGAACCGAAGCCGCGCGTCTTGTCTG
CTGCAGCGCTGCAGCATCGTTCTGTGTTGTCTCTGTCTGACTGTGTTTCTGTATTTGTCTGAAAATTAGG
GCCAGACTGTTACCACTCCCTTAAGTTTGACCTTAGGTCACTGGAAAGATGTCGAGCGGATCGCTCACAA
CCAGTCGGTAGATGTCAAGAAGAGACGTTGGGTTACCTTCTGCTCTGCAGAATGGCCAACCTTTAACGTC
GGATGGCCGCGAGACGGCACCTTTAACCGAGACCTCATCACCCAGGTTAAGATCAAGGTCTTTTCACCTG
GCCCGCATGGACACCCAGACCAGGTCCCCTACATCGTGACCTGGGAAGCCTTGGCTTTTGACCCCCCTCC
CTGGGTCAAGCCCTTTGTACACCCTAAGCCTCCGCCTCCTCTTCCTCCATCCGCCCCGTCTCTCCCCCTT
GAACCTCCTCGTTCGACCCCGCCTCGATCCTCCCTTTATCCAGCCCTCACTCCTTCTCTAGGCGCCGGAA
TTAGATCTCTCGACTAGGGATAACAGGGTAATTGTTTGAATGAGGCTTCAGTACTTTACAGAATCGTTGC
CTGCACATCTTGGAAACACTTGCTGGGATTACTTCGACTTCTTAACCCAACAGAAGGCTCGAGAAGGTAT
ATTGCTGTTGACAGTGAGCGACACTGTGTGTTCAGTGATGTATAGTGAAGCCACAGATGTATACATCACT
GAACACACAGTGGTGCCTACTGCCTCGGACTTCAAGGGGCTAGAATTCGAGCAATTATCTTGTTTACTAA
AACTGAATACCTTGCTATCTCTTTGATACATTTTTACAAAGCTGAATTAAAATGGTATAAATTAAATCAC
TTTTTTCAATTGACGCGTGATCTAATTCTACCGGGTAGGGGAGGCGCTTTTCCCAAGGCAGTCTGGAGCA
TGCGCTTTAGCAGCCCCGCTGGGCACTTGGCGCTACACAAGTGGCCTCTGGCCTCGCACACATTCCACAT
CCACCGGTAGGCGCCAACCGGCTCCGTTCTTTGGTGGCCCCTTCGCGCCACCTTCTACTCCTCCCCTAGT
CAGGAAGTTCCCCCCCGCCCCGCAGCTCGCGTCGTGCAGGACGTGACAAATGGAAGTAGCACGTCTCACT
AGTCTCGTGCAGATGGACAGCACCGCTGAGCAATGGAAGCGGGTAGGCCTTTGGGGCAGCGGCCAATAGC
AGCTTTGCTCCTTCGCTTTCTGGGCTCAGAGGCTGGGAAGGGGTGGGTCCGGGGG
